Addgene plasmid #62403: MXS_mEGFP
Purpose: MXS_chaining vector with mEGFP
Depositing lab: Pierre Neveu. Depositing organization: European Molecular Biology Laboratory (EMBL), Heidelberg. Publication: MXS-Chaining: A Highly Efficient Cloning Platform for Imaging and Flow Cytometry Approaches in Mammalian Systems. Sladitschek HL, Neveu PA. PLoS One. 2015 Apr 24;10(4):e0124958. doi: 10.1371/journal.pone.0124958. eCollection 2015. PONE-D-15-01385 PubMed 25909630.
Backbone
  Vector backbone: MXS_chaining vector
  Backbone manufacturer: Neveu lab, Addgene plasmid #62394
  Backbone size w/o insert (bp): 1945
  Vector type: Synthetic Biology
Growth in bacteria
  Bacterial resistance: Ampicillin, 100 μg/mL
  Growth temperature: 37°C
  Growth strain: Mach1
  Copy number: High Copy
Gene/Insert
  Gene/Insert name: mEGFP
  Species: Synthetic
  Insert size (bp): 735
  Cloning method: Restriction Enzyme; 5′ cloning site MluI (not destroyed); 3′ cloning site SalI (not destroyed)
  Sequencing primers: 5′ TTACCGCCTTTGAGTGAG; 3′ TTGTCTCATGAGCGGATAC
Terms and licenses: Academic/Nonprofit Terms; Industry Terms: Not Available to Industry
How to cite: MXS_mEGFP was a gift from Pierre Neveu (Addgene plasmid # 62403 ; http://n2t.net/addgene:62403 ; RRID:Addgene_62403)
