[The description below was written by a language model from this plasmid's Addgene catalogue record and the feature table of its GenBank file.]
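Description:
MXS_mEGFP is a small (2,658 bp) synthetic-biology building-block plasmid from the MXS-chaining cloning platform, a system developed for assembling constructs used in imaging and flow cytometry in mammalian cells. It consists of the minimal MXS_chaining vector backbone, recorded at about 1.9 kb, carrying a single module. The backbone contains only what is needed for propagation in E. coli: a high-copy ColE1/pUC-type origin of replication and the bla gene (beta-lactamase) under its own AmpR promoter, which gives ampicillin or carbenicillin selection.

The payload is the coding sequence for mEGFP, a mammalian codon-optimized enhanced GFP bearing the monomerizing A206K substitution. This change reduces the weak tendency of GFP variants to dimerize, making the protein better suited to fusion tags and membrane-associated reporters. The insert, listed at 735 bp, lies between MluI and SalI sites, both of which are retained after cloning, so the module can be excised or combined with other parts of the collection by restriction-enzyme-based assembly. The record gives no further detail on the chaining scheme.

The feature table annotates no eukaryotic promoter, polyadenylation signal or mammalian selection marker, so the plasmid appears to be a promoterless part donor rather than an expression vector. mEGFP would need to be joined to regulatory and other coding modules to produce a functional mammalian reporter or fusion cassette. Standard EGFP and backbone primer binding sites are annotated for sequence verification.
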