LOCUS       Exported 2658 bp ds-DNA circular SYN 13-MAY-2021
DEFINITION  MXS_chaining vector with mEGFP.
ACCESSION   .
VERSION     .
KEYWORDS    MXS_mEGFP
SOURCE      synthetic DNA construct
  ORGANISM  synthetic DNA construct
REFERENCE   1 (bases 1 to 2658)
  AUTHORS   Sladitschek HL, Neveu PA
  TITLE     MXS-Chaining: A Highly Efficient Cloning Platform for Imaging and
            Flow Cytometry Approaches in Mammalian Systems.
  JOURNAL   PLoS One. 2015 Apr 24;10(4):e0124958. doi:
            10.1371/journal.pone.0124958. eCollection 2015.
  PUBMED    25909630
REFERENCE   2 (bases 1 to 2658)
  AUTHORS   .
  TITLE     Direct Submission
  JOURNAL   Exported May 13, 2021 from SnapGene Server 1.1.58
            http://www.snapgene.com
FEATURES             Location/Qualifiers
     source          1..2658
                     /organism="synthetic DNA construct"
                     /mol_type="other DNA"
     CDS             26..742
                     /codon_start=1
                     /product="enhanced GFP with monomerizing A206K mutation
                     (Zacharias et al., 2002)"
                     /label=mEGFP
                     /note="mammalian codon-optimized"
                     /translation="MVSKGEELFTGVVPILVELDGDVNGHKFSVSGEGEGDATYGKLTL
                     KFICTTGKLPVPWPTLVTTLTYGVQCFSRYPDHMKQHDFFKSAMPEGYVQERTIFFKDD
                     GNYKTRAEVKFEGDTLVNRIELKGIDFKEDGNILGHKLEYNYNSHNVYIMADKQKNGIK
                     VNFKIRHNIEDGSVQLADHYQQNTPIGDGPVLLPDNHYLSTQSKLSKDPNEKRDHMVLL
                     EFVTAAGITLGMDELYK"
     primer_bind     complement(71..92)
                     /label=EGFP-N
                     /note="EGFP, reverse primer"
     primer_bind     complement(332..351)
                     /label=EXFP-R
                     /note="For distinguishing EGFP variants, reverse primer"
     primer_bind     679..700
                     /label=EGFP-C
                     /note="EGFP, forward primer"
     promoter        766..870
                     /gene="bla"
                     /label=AmpR promoter
     CDS             871..1731
                     /codon_start=1
                     /gene="bla"
                     /product="beta-lactamase"
                     /label=AmpR
                     /note="confers resistance to ampicillin, carbenicillin, and
                     related antibiotics"
                     /translation="MSIQHFRVALIPFFAAFCLPVFAHPETLVKVKDAEDQLGARVGYI
                     ELDLNSGKILESFRPEERFPMMSTFKVLLCGAVLSRIDAGQEQLGRRIHYSQNDLVEYS
                     PVTEKHLTDGMTVRELCSAAITMSDNTAANLLLTTIGGPKELTAFLHNMGDHVTRLDRW
                     EPELNEAIPNDERDTTMPVAMATTLRKLLTGELLTLASRQQLIDWMEADKVAGPLLRSA
                     LPAGWFIADKSGAGERGSRGIIAALGPDGKPSRIVVIYTTGSQATMDERNRQIAEIGAS
                     LIKHW"
     primer_bind     complement(1089..1108)
                     /label=Amp-R
                     /note="Ampicillin resistance gene, reverse primer"
     rep_origin      1902..2490
                     /direction=RIGHT
                     /label=ori
                     /note="high-copy-number ColE1/pMB1/pBR322/pUC origin of
                     replication"
     primer_bind     2391..2410
                     /label=pBR322ori-F
                     /note="pBR322 origin, forward primer"
ORIGIN
        1 catgatatca aacgcgtaac tcgagatggt gagcaagggc gaggagctgt tcaccggggt
       61 ggtgcccatc ctggtcgagc tggacggcga cgtaaacggc cacaagttca gcgtgtccgg
      121 cgagggcgag ggcgatgcca cctacggcaa gctgaccctg aagttcatct gcaccaccgg
      181 caagctgccc gtgccctggc ccaccctcgt gaccaccctg acctacggcg tgcagtgctt
      241 cagccgctac cccgaccaca tgaagcagca cgacttcttc aagtccgcca tgcccgaagg
      301 ctacgtccag gagcgcacca tcttcttcaa ggacgacggc aactacaaga cccgcgccga
      361 ggtgaagttc gagggcgaca ccctggtgaa ccgcatcgag ctgaagggca tcgacttcaa
      421 ggaggacggc aacatcctgg ggcacaagct ggagtacaac tacaacagcc acaacgtcta
      481 tatcatggcc gacaagcaga agaacggcat caaggtgaac ttcaagatcc gccacaacat
      541 cgaggacggc agcgtgcagc tcgccgacca ctaccagcag aacaccccca tcggcgacgg
      601 ccccgtgctg ctgcccgaca accactacct gagcacccag tccaagctga gcaaagaccc
      661 caacgagaag cgcgatcaca tggtcctgct ggagttcgtg accgccgccg ggatcactct
      721 cggcatggac gagctgtaca aggtcgacca attcggggaa atgtgcgcgg aacccctatt
      781 tgtttatttt tctaaataca ttcaaatatg tatccgctca tgagacaata accctgataa
      841 atgcttcaat aatattgaaa aaggaagagt atgagtattc aacatttccg tgtcgccctt
      901 attccctttt ttgcggcatt ttgccttcct gtttttgctc acccagaaac gctggtgaaa
      961 gtaaaagatg ctgaagatca gttgggtgca cgagtgggtt acatcgaact ggatctcaac
     1021 agcggtaaga tccttgagag ttttcgcccc gaagaacgtt ttccaatgat gagcactttt
     1081 aaagttctgc tatgtggcgc ggtattatcc cgtattgacg ccgggcaaga gcaactcggt
     1141 cgccgcatac actattctca gaatgacttg gttgagtact caccagtcac agaaaagcat
     1201 cttacggatg gcatgacagt aagagaatta tgcagtgctg ccataaccat gagtgataac
     1261 actgcggcca acttacttct gacaacgatc ggaggaccga aggagctaac cgcttttttg
     1321 cacaacatgg gggatcatgt aactcgcctt gatcgttggg aaccggagct gaatgaagcc
     1381 ataccaaacg acgagcgtga caccacgatg cctgtagcaa tggcaacaac gttgcgcaaa
     1441 ctattaactg gcgaactact tactctagct tcccggcaac aattaataga ctggatggag
     1501 gcggataaag ttgcaggacc acttctgcgc tcggcccttc cggctggctg gtttattgct
     1561 gataaatctg gagccggtga gcgtgggtct cgcggtatca ttgcagcact ggggccagat
     1621 ggtaagccct cccgtatcgt agttatctac acgacgggga gtcaggcaac tatggatgaa
     1681 cgaaatagac agatcgctga gataggtgcc tcactgatta agcattggta actgtcagac
     1741 caagtttact catatatact ttagattgat ttaaaacttc atttttaatt taaaaggatc
     1801 taggtgaaga tcctttttga taatctcatg accaaaatcc cttaacgtga gttttcgttc
     1861 cactgagcgt cagaccccgt agaaaagatc aaaggatctt cttgagatcc tttttttctg
     1921 cgcgtaatct gctgcttgca aacaaaaaaa ccaccgctac cagcggtggt ttgtttgccg
     1981 gatcaagagc taccaactct ttttccgaag gtaactggct tcagcagagc gcagatacca
     2041 aatactgttc ttctagtgta gccgtagtta ggccaccact tcaagaactc tgtagcaccg
     2101 cctacatacc tcgctctgct aatcctgtta ccagtggctg ctgccagtgg cgataagtcg
     2161 tgtcttaccg ggttggactc aagacgatag ttaccggata aggcgcagcg gtcgggctga
     2221 acggggggtt cgtgcacaca gcccagcttg gagcgaacga cctacaccga actgagatac
     2281 ctacagcgtg agctatgaga aagcgccacg cttcccgaag ggagaaaggc ggacaggtat
     2341 ccggtaagcg gcagggtcgg aacaggagag cgcacgaggg agcttccagg gggaaacgcc
     2401 tggtatcttt atagtcctgt cgggtttcgc cacctctgac ttgagcgtcg atttttgtga
     2461 tgctcgtcag gggggcggag cctatggaaa aacgccagca acgcggcctt tttacggttc
     2521 ctggcctttt gctggccttt tgctcacatg ttctttcctg cgttatcccc tgattctgtg
     2581 gataaccgta ttaccgcctt tgagtgagct gataccgctc gccgcagccg aacgaccgag
     2641 cgcagcgagt cagtgagc
//
