>Addgene plasmid #62403 | MXS_mEGFP | addgene partial sequence | sequence record 104644 | pBR322ori-F 5'-GGGAAACGCCTGGTATCTTT-3'
GTGATGCTCGTCAGGGGGGCGGAGCCTATGGAAAAACGCCAGCAACGCGGCCTTTTTACGGTTCCTGGCC
TTTTGCTGGCCTTTTGCTCACATGTTCTTTCCTGCGTTATCCCCTGATTCTGTGGATAACCGTATTACCG
CCTTTGAGTGAGCTGATACCGCTCGCCGCAGCCGAACGACCGAGCGCAGCGAGTCAGTGAGCCATGATAT
CAAACGCGTAACTCGAGATGGTGAGCAAGGGCGAGGAGCTGTTCACCGGGGTGGTGCCCATCCTGGTCGA
GCTGGACGGCGACGTAAACGGCCACAAGTTCAGCGTGTCCGGCGAGGGCGAGGGCGATGCCACCTACGGC
AAGCTGACCCTGAAGTTCATCTGCACCACCGGCAAGCTGCCCGTGCCCTGGCCCACCCTCGTGACCACCC
TGACCTACGGCGTGCAGTGCTTCAGCCGCTACCCCGACCACATGAAGCAGCACGACTTCTTCAAGTCCGC
CATGCCCGAAGGCTACGTCCAGGAGCGCACCATCTTCTTCAAGGACGACGGCAACTACAAGACCCGCGCC
GAGGTGAAGTTCGAGGGCGACACCCTGGTGAACCGCATCGAGCTGAAGGGCATCGACTTCAAGGAGGACG
GCAACATCCTGGGGCACAAGCTGGAGTACAACTACAACAGCCACAACGTCTATATCATGGCCGACAAGCA
GAAGAACGGCATC
