>Addgene plasmid #62403 | MXS_mEGFP | addgene partial sequence | sequence record 104645 | AmpSeq-F 5'-ctcatgagcggatacatatttgaa-3'
TTGGTCGACCTTGTACAGCTCGTCCATGCCGAGAGTGATCCCGGCGGCGGTCACGAACTCCAGCAGGACC
ATGTGATCGCGCTTCTCGTTGGGGTCTTTGCTCAGCTTGGACTGGGTGCTCAGGTAGTGGTTGTCGGGCA
GCAGCACGGGGCCGTCGCCGATGGGGGTGTTCTGCTGGTAGTGGTCGGCGAGCTGCACGCTGCCGTCCTC
GATGTTGTGGCGGATCTTGAAGTTCACCTTGATGCCGTTCTTCTGCTTGTCGGCCATGATATAGACGTTG
TGGCTGTTGTAGTTGTACTCCAGCTTGTGCCCCAGGATGTTGCCGTCCTCCTTGAAGTCGATGCCCTTCA
GCTCGATGCGGTTCACCAGGGTGTCGCCCTCGAACTTCACCTCGGCGCGGGTCTTGTAGTTGCCGTCGTC
CTTGAAGAAGATGGTGCGCTCCTGGACGTAGCCTTCGGGCATGGCGGACTTGAAGAAGTCGTGCTGCTTC
ATGTGGTCGGGGTAGCGGCTGAAGCACTGCACGCCGTAGGTCAGGGTGGTCACGAGGGTGGGCCAGGGCA
CGGGCAGCTTGCCGGTGGTGCAGATGAACTTCAGGGTCAGCTTGCCGTAGGTGGCATCGCCCTCGCCCTC
GCCGGACACGCTGAACTTGTGGCCGTTTACGTCGCCGTCCAGCTCGACCA
